>Addgene plasmid #20183 | 3XFlagNICD1 | addgene full sequence | sequence record 115728 | Addgene NGS result
AGCGCCCAATACGCAAACCGCCTCTCCCCGCGCGTTGGCCGATTCATTAATGCAGCTGGCACGACAGGTT
TCCCGACTGGAAAGCGGGCAGTGAGCGCAACGCAATTAATGTGAGTTAGCTCACTCATTAGGCACCCCAG
GCTTTACACTTTATGCTTCCGGCTCGTATGTTGTGTGGAATTGTGAGCGGATAACAATTTCACACAGGAA
ACAGCTATGACATGATTACGAATTTAATACGACTCACTATAGGGAATTAACTTTCTGGTTTTTCAGTTCC
TCGAGGAGCTTTTTGCAAAAGCCTAGGCCTCCAAAAAAGCCTCCTCACTACTTCTGGAATAGCTCAGAGG
CCGAGGCGGCCTCGGCCTCTGCATAAATAAAAAAAATTAGTCAGCCATGGGGCGGAGAATGGGCGGAACT
GGGCGGAGTTAGGGGCGGGATGGGCGGAGTTAGGGGCGGGACTATGGTTGCTGACTAATTGAGATGCATG
CTTTGCATACTTCTGCCTGCTGGGGAGCCTGGGGACTTTCCACACCTGGTTGCTGACTAATTGAGATGCA
TGCTTTGCATACTTCTGCCTGCTGGGGAGCCTGGGGACTTTCCACACCCTAACTGACACACATTCCACAG
CCAAGCTGGCCGCGTACCCAATTCAACAGGCATCTACTGAGTGGACCCAACGCATGAGAGGACAGTGCCA
AGCAAGCAACTCAAATGTCCCACCGGTTGGGCATGGCCAGGTAGCCTATGCTGTGTCTGGACGTCCTCCT
GCTGGTATAGTTATTTTAAAATCAGAAGGACAGGGAAGGGAGCAGTGGTTCACGCCTGTAATCCCAGCAA
TTTGGGAGGCCAAGGTGGGTAGATCACCTGAGATTAGGAGTTGGAGACCAGCCTGGCCAATATGGTGAAA
CCCCGTCTCTACCAAAAAAACAAAAATTAGCTGAGCCTGGTCATGCATGCCTGGAATCCCAACAACTCGG
GAGGCTGAGGCAGGAGAATCGCTTGAACCCAGGAGGCGGAGATTGCAGTGAGCCAAGATTGTGCCACTGC
ACTCCAGCTTGGTTCCCAATAGACCCCGCAGGCCCTACAGGTTGTCTTCCCAACTTGCCCCTTGCTCCAT
ACCACCCCCCTCCACCCCATAATATTATAGAAGGACACCTAGTCAGACAAAATGATGCAACTTAATTTTA
TTAGGACAAGGCTGGTGGGCACTGGAGTGGCAACTTCCAGGGCCAGGAGAGGCACTGGGGAGGGGTCACA
GGGATGCCACCCGGGATCCTTATTTAAATGCCTCTGGAATGTGGGTGATCTGGGACGGCATGGTGGTGGG
CGGGCTGGAGATGCCCTCGGACCAATCAGAGATGTTGGAATGCGGGGAGGAGCTGGACCACTGGTCAGGG
GACTCAGGGGATGGGGTGAGGAAGGGGTGCTCTGGCACCTGCAGCTGGTGGCTGGGGGTGTTGTCCACAG
GGGAGGAGGAGTAACTGTGCTGGGAAGGAGGGGTCAGGAACTGGGTAGTGGTCATGGGTGGGACCATGGA
GGATGGCAGTGATGTGGGCAGGGCCTGGCTTTCCTGGGGCAGAATGGTGTGCACAGGCAGACTGCTGGGG
CCCAGCGGTTGTACATCTGCCTGACTGGGCTCCCCACTCAAGAAGCTCCGGCCCAGGTGCCCATTGGCTG
CCGAGCTCACACTGAGGTGTGGCTGTGATGGTGGCTGCAGGTTCTGAGGCTGGAGCTGTAAGTTCTGTGG
CTGCACCTGCTGGGTCTGCACCAGGTGAGGCTGTGTTGCCAGCCGTGTGTTGGGCAGGCCCTGGTAAATA
ATCGGGGACAAGGTATTGGTGGAGAGGCTGCTGTGTAGTGGCCCCATCATGCTATGCTGGAGGCCAGCTG
CCTGTGTGCTCAGTGTGCCCGGCGTCACACCCGGCCGTAGTGGGTTGTACTGGCTGGGCACCATGCCATT
CTGGAGCCGGGGAAGCCACTCACACTGGCCATTCAAGCTTGCCGGTGCACCCACGGTGAAATTCATAGCC
CCCGTGCCATTGGTACTCAGCACTGTGCTGGCACTGGAGGCTACAGGCAGGTGGGAGAGGCGTGGCGGGG
GTGGCTCAAAGGCCAACCGGCTACCTCCAGCCAGTGCTGCCATCTCAGGCTTGGCTGCCACATTCAAGTG
GCTGATGCCCAGGTGAGTGTCAGGCATACCAGGCAGGTGGCTGAGAGGCATGGATGGAGACTGCTGGAAT
GGGGAGGGGAGGAGGGGTGGCGAGGCCACATCTGACAAGTAGCCATGGGGTGACTCGAGGGAGTCCACAG
GCGACAGCATGCTCGAGCTGTCCAACAGGCAGCCCTTGCCATCCTGGGACTTCTTCCTCCGTGCCTTGAG
GTCCTTAGCTTCCTTGCTACCACAAGCCAGCCCTTTGGTGCTGGGCTTGCGGGCCTTCTTGCCCTGTGTG
GCAGACTTGAGATTGCCCAGGTAGCCATTGGGCGAGCAGAGTGTGGGAGACAGAGTGGGTGTGCCACCCA
GGGCAGTGCCATGCAGCTGTGGGCTGCGCACCAGGTTGTACTCATCCAAAAGCCGCACGATATCGTGGTG
CATACGCTCCTGTGCGATGTCCCGCGGCAATCGGTCCATGTGATCCGTGATGTCCCGGTTGGCAAAGTGG
TCCAGCAACACTTTGGCAGTCTCATAGCTGCCCTCACGGGCGGCCAGGAACAGGGGAGTCTCCTCCTTGT
TGTTCTGCATGTCCTTGTTGGCTCCGTTCTTCAGGAGCACAACAGCAGCATCCACATTGTTCACCGCGGC
CGCCCAATGCAAAGCCGACTTGCCTAGGTCATCCACGGCATTGACGTCAGCATGTGAGTTGATGAGGTCC
TCCAGCATGCCCTCCAGGGCCAGGCGCGCAGCCAGGATCAGTGGAGTTGTGCCATCATGCATTCGGGCAT
CCAGATCTGTGGCCCTGTTCCGGAGCAGGATCTGGAAGACACCCTGAGCATCTGCAGAAACTGCTGCATG
TAACGGAGTACGGCCCATGTTGTCCTGGATGTTGGCATCTGCACTGGCCTCCAGCAAGCGCTTTGCAGCA
TCTGAACGAGAGTATCGGGCAGCCAAGTGCAAGGCGGTCTCCCCGGTGCGGTCTGTCTGGTTGTGCAAGC
TGGCGCCCTGGTAGATGAAGTCAGAGATGACAGCAGGTGCATCTTCTTCTTCTTCACTGTTGCCTGTCTC
AAGGCCCCCTCCACTGCAGGAGGCAATCATGAGGGGTGTGAAGCCATCTGGTCCTCGAACATTGACATCC
ATGCAGTCAGCATCCACCTCCCCCTGAGGCGGTGTTGGGGCCATGGCAGACATGCGCAGGTCAGCAGCGT
CCAGGTGCTGCTGGGTCCACTGTCTGTGGTCAGTCTGATCACTCAGGTCAGGGAGAACTACTGGCTCCTC
AAACCGGAACTTCTTGGTCTCCAGGTCTTCGTCTCCCCACTCGTTCTGATTGTCGTCCATCAGAGCACCA
TCTGAGGCATTCTTCAGGGGCTTGAGGCCGACTGAGTCCTCGCCGAGGGGCTCTCTCCGCTTCTTCTTGC
TGGCCTCTGACACTTTGAAACCCTCAGGGAACCAGAGCTGGCCATGCTGCCGCCGGCGCTTGCGGGACAG
CAGCACTCTAGAGTCGACCTGCAGGCATGCAAGCTTGTCATCGTCATCCTTGTAATCGATATCATGATCT
TTATAATCACCGTCATGGTCTTTGTAGTCCATGGTGAATTCTGACGGTTCACTAAACGAGCTCTGCTTAT
ATAGACCTCCCACCGTACACGCCTACCGCCCATTTGCGTCAACGGGGCGGGGTTATTACGACATTTTGGA
AAGTCCCGTTGATTTTGGTGCCAAAACAAACTCCCATTGACGTCAATGGGGTGGAGACTTGGAAATCCCC
GTGAGTCAAACCGCTATCCACGCCCATTGGTGTACTGCCAAAACCGCATCACCATGGTAATAGCGATGAC
TAATACGTAGATGTACTGCCAAGTAGGAAAGTCCCGTAAGGTCATGTACTGGGCATAATGCCAGGCGGGC
CATTTACCGTCATTGACGTCAATAGGGGGCGGACTTGGCATATGATACACTTGATGTACTGCCAAGTGGG
CAGTTTACCGTAAATACTCCACCCATTGACGTCAATGGAAAGTCCCTATTGGCGTTACTATGGGAACATA
CGTCATTATTGACGTCAATGGGCGGGGGTCGTTGGGCGGTCAGCCAGGCGGGCCATTTACCGTAAGTTAT
GTAACGCGGAACTCCATATATGGGCTATGAACTAATGACCCCGTAATTGATTACTATTAATAACTAGTCA
ATAATCAATGTCAACATGGCGGTCATATTGGACATGAGCCAATATAAATGTACATATTATGATATAGATA
CAACGTATGCAATGGCCAATAGCCAATATTGATTTATGCTATATAACCAATGACTAATATGGCTAATTGC
CAATATTGATTCAATGTATAGATCAGCTTGGCACTGGCCGTCGTTTTACAACGTCGTGACTGGGAAAACC
CTGGCGTTACCCAACTTAATCGCCTTGCAGCACATCCCCCTTTCGCCAGCTGGCGTAATAGCGAAGAGGC
CCGCACCGATCGCCCTTCCCAACAGTTGCGCAGCCTGAATGGCGAATGGAAATTGTAAGCGTTAATATTT
TGTTAAAATTCGCGTTAAATTTTTGTTAAATCAGCTCATTTTTTAACCAATAGGCCGAAATCGGCAAAAT
CCCTTATAAATCAAAAGAATAGACCGAGATAGGGT
[37 nt withheld, positions 4796-4832]
AAAGAACGTGGACTCCAACGTCAAAGG
[49 nt withheld, positions 4860-4908]
T
[91 nt withheld, positions 4910-5000]
G
[124 nt withheld, positions 5002-5125]
CAGGTGGCACTTTTCGGGGAAATGTGCGCGGAACCCCTATTTGTTTATTTTTCTAAATACATTCAAATAT
GTATCCGCTCATGAGACAATAACCCTGATAAATGCTTCAATAATATTGAAAAAGGAAGAGTATGAGTATT
CAACATTTCCGTGTCGCCCTTATTCCCTTTTTTGCGGCATTTTGCCTTCCTGTTTTTGCTCACCCAGAAA
CGCTGGTGAAAGTAAAAGATGCTGAAGATCAGTTGGGTGCACGAGTGGGTTACATCGAACTGGATCTCAA
CAGCGGTAAGATCCTTGAGAGTTTTCGCCCCGAAGAACGTTTTCCAATGATGAGCACTTTTAAAGTTCTG
CTATGTGGCGCGGTATTATCCCGTATTGACGCCGGGCAAGAGCAACTCGGTCGCCGCATACACTATTCTC
AGAATGACTTGGTTGAGTACTCACCAGTCACAGAAAAGCATCTTACGGATGGCATGACAGTAAGAGAATT
ATGCAGTGCTGCCATAACCATGAGTGATAACACTGCGGCCAACTTACTTCTGACAACGATCGGAGGACCG
AAGGAGCTAACCGCTTTTTTGCACAACATGGGGGATCATGTAACTCGCCTTGATCGTTGGGAACCGGAGC
TGAATGAAGCCATACCAAACGACGAGCGTGACACCACGATGCCTGTAGCAATGGCAACAACGTTGCGCAA
ACTATTAACTGGCGAACTACTTACTCTAGCTTCCCGGCAACAATTAATAGACTGGATGGAGGCGGATAAA
GTTGCAGGACCACTTCTGCGCTCGGCCCTTCCGGCTGGCTGGTTTATTGCTGATAAATCTGGAGCCGGTG
AGCGTGGGTCTCGCGGTATCATTGCAGCACTGGGGCCAGATGGTAAGCCCTCCCGTATCGTAGTTATCTA
CACGACGGGGAGTCAGGCAACTATGGATGAACGAAATAGACAGATCGCTGAGATAGGTGCCTCACTGATT
AAGCATTGGTAACTGTCAGACCAAGTTTACTCATATATACTTTAGATTGATTTAAAACTTCATTTTTAAT
TTAAAAGGATCTAGGTGAAGATCCTTTTTGATAATCTCATGACCAAAATCCCTTAACGTGAGTTTTCGTT
CCACTGAGCGTCAGACCCCGTAGAAAAGATCAAAGGATCTTCTTGAGATCCTTTTTTTCTGCGCGTAATC
TGCTGCTTGCAAACAAAAAAACCACCGCTACCAGCGGTGGTTTGTTTGCCGGATCAAGAGCTACCAACTC
TTTTTCCGAAGGTAACTGGCTTCAGCAGAGCGCAGATACCAAATACTGTTCTTCTAGTGTAGCCGTAGTT
AGGCCACCACTTCAAGAACTCTGTAGCACCGCCTACATACCTCGCTCTGCTAATCCTGTTACCAGTGGCT
GCTGCCAGTGGCGATAAGTCGTGTCTTACCGGGTTGGACTCAAGACGATAGTTACCGGATAAGGCGCAGC
GGTCGGGCTGAACGGGGGGTTCGTGCACACAGCCCAGCTTGGAGCGAACGACCTACACCGAACTGAGATA
CCTACAGCGTGAGCTATGAGAAAGCGCCACGCTTCCCGAAGGGAGAAAGGCGGACAGGTATCCGGTAAGC
GGCAGGGTCGGAACAGGAGAGCGCACGAGGGAGCTTCCAGGGGGAAACGCCTGGTATCTTTATAGTCCTG
TCGGGTTTCGCCACCTCTGACTTGAGCGTCGATTTTTGTGATGCTCGTCAGGGGGGCGGAGCCTATGGAA
AAACGCCAGCAACGCGGCCTTTTTACGGTTCCTGGCCTTTTGCTGGCCTTTTGCTCACATGTTCTTTCCT
GCGTTATCCCCTGATTCTGTGGATAACCGTATTACCGCCTTTGAGTGAGCTGATACCGCTCGCCGCAGCC
GAACGACCGAGCGCAGCGAGTCAGTGAGCGAGGAAGCGGAAG
Features (pLannotate 1.2.2; 17 found; start..end, strand, type, name):
      2..94      +  CDS            lacI (fragment): lac repressor; lacI; The lac repressor binds to the lac operator to inhibit transcription in E. coli. This inhibition can be relieved by adding lactose or isopropyl-β-D-thiogalactopyranoside (IPTG).
    107..128     +  protein_bind   CAP binding site: CAP binding activates transcription in the presence of cAMP. E. coli catabolite activator protein
    143..173     +  promoter       lac promoter: promoter for the E. coli lac operon
    181..197     +  protein_bind   lac operator: The lac repressor binds to the lac operator to inhibit transcription in E. coli. This inhibition can be relieved by adding lactose or isopropyl-β-D-thiogalactopyranoside (IPTG). lac repressor encoded by lacI
    235..253     +  promoter       T7 promoter: promoter for bacteriophage T7 RNA polymerase
    292..621     -  promoter       SV40 promoter: SV40 enhancer and early promoter
    650..1272    -  polyA_signal   hGH poly(A) signal: human growth hormone polyadenylation signal
   1283..3646    -  CDS            Notch1 (fragment): NOTC1_MOUSE - Also known as Motch From Mus musculus (Mouse).
   3646..3676    +  misc_feature   MCS (fragment): pUC18/19 multiple cloning site
   3674..3739    -  CDS            3xFLAG: three tandem FLAG® epitope tags, followed by an enterokinase cleavage site
   3772..3971    -  promoter       CMV promoter: human cytomegalovirus (CMV) immediate early promoter
   3973..4352    -  enhancer       CMV enhancer: human cytomegalovirus immediate early enhancer
   4512..4666    +  CDS            lacZα (fragment): LacZα fragment of β-galactosidase; lacZ fragment
   4697..5125    -  rep_origin     f1 ori (sequence partly withheld): f1 bacteriophage origin of replication; arrow indicates direction of (+) strand synthesis
   5152..5256    +  promoter       AmpR promoter: bla
   5257..6117    +  CDS            AmpR: β-lactamase; bla; confers resistance to ampicillin, carbenicillin, and related antibiotics
   6288..6876    +  rep_origin     ori: high-copy-number ColE1/pMB1/pBR322/pUC origin of replication
