[The description below was written by a language model from this plasmid's Addgene catalogue record and pLannotate feature annotations shown in this document.]
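Description:
3XFlagNICD1 is a mammalian expression plasmid built on the commercial p3XFLAG-CMV-7 backbone and carrying the intracellular domain of mouse Notch1 (NICD1, residues Val-1744 to Lys-2531 of the full-length receptor). The roughly 2.4 kb insert was amplified from a full-length Notch1 cDNA and placed between the XbaI and BamHI sites, both of which are retained. This puts it in frame behind the vector-encoded N-terminal 3xFLAG epitope, which includes an enterokinase cleavage site. Transcription is driven by the human cytomegalovirus immediate-early enhancer and promoter and terminated by the human growth hormone polyadenylation signal. In the sequenced 7,057 nt record this whole expression unit lies on the reverse strand.

In bacteria the plasmid is maintained at high copy from a ColE1/pUC-type origin and selected with ampicillin through the β-lactamase gene. An f1 origin is also present, which would allow single-stranded DNA production. The feature table additionally lists an SV40 enhancer/early promoter region downstream of the poly(A) signal, a T7 promoter, and residual lac-derived elements (lacI and lacZα fragments, lac promoter and operator, CAP site). No mammalian selection marker is annotated, so the construct appears suited mainly to transient transfection.

Because the encoded fragment lacks the extracellular and transmembrane portions of the receptor, it corresponds to the released, signalling-competent form of Notch1 and should act independently of ligand. The associated study examined target selectivity among vertebrate Notch proteins and CSL-binding site architecture. This fits use of the plasmid to supply constitutively active, FLAG-detectable Notch1 for reporter activation, immunoblotting or immunoprecipitation experiments.
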