Addgene plasmid #20183: 3XFlagNICD1
Depositing lab: Raphael Kopan. Depositing organization: Washington University in Saint Louis. Publication: Target selectivity of vertebrate notch proteins. Collaboration between discrete domains and CSL-binding site architecture determines activation probability. Ong CT, Cheng HT, Chang LW, Ohtsuka T, Kageyama R, Stormo GD, Kopan R. J Biol Chem. 2006 Feb 24. 281(8):5106-19. 10.1074/jbc.M506108200 PubMed 16365048.
Backbone
  Vector backbone: p3XFLAG-CMV-7
  Backbone manufacturer: Sigma
  Backbone size w/o insert (bp): 4700
  Vector type: Mammalian Expression
Growth in bacteria
  Bacterial resistance: Ampicillin, 100 μg/mL
  Growth temperature: 37°C
  Growth strain: DH5alpha
  Copy number: High Copy
Gene/Insert
  Gene/Insert name: Notch 1 Intracellular Domain (alt names: NICD1; Notch 1)
  Species: M. musculus (mouse)
  Insert size (bp): 2361
  Mutation: Contains murine Notch 1 Intracellular Domain (Val-1744 to Lys-2531)
  GenBank ID: AAM28905.1 AF508809_1
  Entrez Gene: Notch1 (a.k.a. 9930111A19Rik, Mis6, N1, Tan1, lin-12)
  Promoter: CMV
  Tag / fusion protein: 3XFLAG (N terminal on backbone)
  Cloning method: Restriction Enzyme; 5′ cloning site Xba1 (not destroyed); 3′ cloning site BamH1 (not destroyed)
  Sequencing primers: 5′ CMV-F; 3′ hGH-pA-R
Resource information
  A portion of this plasmid was derived from a plasmid made by: Full length Notch-1 cDNA from Jeffrey S. Nye (Northwestern University School of Medicine, Chicago, IL)
Terms and licenses: Academic/Nonprofit Terms; Industry Terms: Not Available to Industry
Depositor comments: All NICD plasmids were cloned into the p3XFLAG-CMV-7(TM) expression vector (Sigma). NICD1 was cloned into XbaI/BamHI sites. NICD1 (Val-1744 to Lys-2531 of full-length mouse N1) was amplified using primers 5XbaN1 (5'-GCCTCTAGAGTGCTGCTGTCCCGCAAGCGC-3') and 3BamN1 (5'-CGGGATCCTTATTTAAATGCCTCTGGAATGTGGG-3').
How to cite: 3XFlagNICD1 was a gift from Raphael Kopan (Addgene plasmid # 20183 ; http://n2t.net/addgene:20183 ; RRID:Addgene_20183)
