>Addgene plasmid #20183 | 3XFlagNICD1 | addgene partial sequence | sequence record 120076 | CMV-F 5'-CGCAAATGGGCGGTAGGCGTG-3'
ACCGTCAGAATTCACCATGGACTACAAAGACCATGACGGTGATTATAAAGATCATGATATCGATTACAAG
GATGACGATGACAAGCTTGCATGCCTGCAGGTCGACTCTAGAGTGCTGCTGTCCCGCAAGCGCCGGCGGC
AGCATGGCCAGCTCTGGTTCCCTGAGGGTTTCAAAGTGTCAGAGGCCAGCAAGAAGAAGCGGAGAGAGCC
CCTCGGCGAGGACTCAGTCGGCCTCAAGCCCCTGAAGAATGCCTCAGATGGTGCTCTGATGGACGACAAT
CAGAACGAGTGGGGAGACGAAGACCTGGAGACCAAGAAGTTCCGGTTTGAGGAGCCAGTAGTTCTCCCTG
ACCTGAGTGATCAGACTGACCACAGACAGTGGACCCAGCAGCACCTGGACGCTGCTGACCTGCGCATGTC
TGCCATGGCCCCAACACCGCCTCAGGGGGAGGTGGATGCTGACTGCATGGATGTCAATGTTCGAGGACCA
GATGGCTTCACACCCCTCATGATTGCCTCCTGCAGTGGAGGGGGCCTTGAGACAGGCAACAGTGAAGAAG
AAGAAGATGCACCTGCTGTCATCTCTGACTTCATCTACCAGGGCGCCAGCTTGCACAACCAGACAGACCG
CACCGGGGAGACCGCCTTGCACTTGGCTGCCCGATACTCTCGTTCAGATGCTGCAAAGCGCTTGCTGGAG
GCCAGTGCAGATGCCAACATCCAGGACAACATGGGCCGTACTCCGTTACATGCAGCAGTTTCTGCAGATG
CTCAGGGTGTCTTCCAGATCCTGCTCCGGAACAGGGCCACAGATCTGGATGCCCGAATGCATGATGGCAC
AACTCCACTGATCCTGGCTGCGCGCCTGGCC
