>Addgene plasmid #20183 | 3XFlagNICD1 | addgene partial sequence | sequence record 120077 | hGH-pA-R 5'-CCAGCTTGGTTCCCAATAGA-3'
CTTGCTCCATACCACCCCCCTCCACCCCATAATATTATAGAAGGACACCTAGTCAGACAAAATGATGCAA
CTTAATTTTATTAGGACAAGGCTGGTGGGCACTGGAGTGGCAACTTCCAGGGCCAGGAGAGGCACTGGGG
AGGGGTCACAGGGATGCCACCCGGGATCCTTATTTAAATGCCTCTGGAATGTGGGTGATCTGGGACGGCA
TGGTGGTGGGCGGGCTGGAGATGCCCTCGGACCAATCAGAGATGTTGGAATGCGGGGAGGAGCTGGACCA
CTGGTCAGGGGACTCAGGGGATGGGGTGAGGAAGGGGTGCTCTGGCACCTGCAGCTGGTGGCTGGGGGTG
TTGTCCACAGGGGAGGAGGAGTAACTGTGCTGGGAAGGAGGGGTCAGGAACTGGGTAGTGGTCATGGGTG
GGACCATGGAGGATGGCAGTGATGTGGGCAGGGCCTGGCTTTCCTGGGGCAGAATGGTGTGCACAGGCAG
ACTGCTGGGGCCCAGCGGTTGTACATCTGCCTGACTGGGCTCCCCACTCAAGAAGCTCCGGCCCAGGTGC
CCATTGGCTGCCGAGCTCACACTGAGGTGTGGCTGTGATGGTGGCTGCAGGTTCTGAGGCTGGAGCTGTA
AGTTCTGTGGCTGCACCTGCTGGGTCTGCACCAGGTGAGGCTGTGTTGCCAGCCGTGTGTTGGGCAGGCC
CTGGTAAATAATCGGGGACAAGGTATTGGTGGAGAGGCTGCTGTGTAGTGGCCCCATCATGCTATGCTGG
AGGCCAGCTGCCTGTGTGCTCAGTGTGCCCGGCGTCACACCCGGCCGTAGTGGGTTGTACTGGCTGGGCA
CCATGCCATTCTGGA
